>Addgene plasmid #209672 | BSD-CryC | addgene full sequence | sequence record 416614 | Addgene NGS Result
TTCGAAATGAAGATGGACAAAAAGACTATAGTTTGGTTTAGAAGAGACCTAAGGATTGAGGATAATCCTG
CATTAGCAGCAGCTGCTCACGAAGGATCTGTTTTTCCTGTCTTCATTTGGTGTCCTGAAGAAGAAGGACA
GTTTTATCCTGGAAGAGCTTCAAGATGGTGGATGAAACAATCACTTGCTCACTTATCTCAATCCTTGAAG
GCTCTTGGATCTGACCTCACTTTAATCAAAACCCACAACACGATTTCAGCGATCTTGGATTGTATCCGCG
TTACCGGTGCTACAAAAGTCGTCTTTAACCACCTCTATGATCCTGTTTCGTTAGTTCGGGACCATACCGT
AAAGGAGAAGCTGGTGGAACGTGGGATCTCTGTGCAAAGCTACAATGGAGATCTATTGTATGAACCGTGG
GAGATATACTGCGAAAAGGGCAAACCTTTTACGAGTTTCAATTCTTACTGGAAGAAATGCTTAGATATGT
CGATTGAATCCGTTATGCTTCCTCCTCCTTGGCGGTTGATGCCAATAACTGCAGCGGCTGAAGCGATTTG
GGCGTGTTCGATTGAAGAACTAGGGCTGGAGAATGAGGCCGAGAAACCGAGCAATGCGTTGTTAACTAGA
GCTTGGTCTCCAGGATGGAGCAATGCTGATAAGTTACTAAATGAGTTCATCGAGAAGCAGTTGATAGATT
ATGCAAAGAACAGCAAGAAAGTTGTTGGGAATTCTACTTCACTACTTTCTCCGTATCTCCATTTCGGGGA
AATAAGCGTCAGACACGTTTTCCAGTGTGCCCGGATGAAACAAATTATATGGGCAAGAGATAAGAACAGT
GAAGGAGAAGAAAGTGCAGATCTTTTTCTTAGGGGAATCGGTTTAAGAGAGTATTCTCGGTATATATGTT
TCAACTTCCCGTTTACTCACGAGCAATCGTTGTTGAGTCATCTTCGGTTTTTCCCTTGGGATGCTGATGT
TGATAAGTTCAAGGCCTGGAGACAAGGCAGGACCGGTTATCCGTTGGTGGATGCCGGAATGAGAGAGCTT
TGGGCTACCGGATGGATGCATAACAGAATAAGAGTGATTGTTTCAAGCTTTGCTGTGAAGTTTCTTCTCC
TTCCATGGAAATGGGGAATGAAGTATTTCTGGGATACACTTTTGGATGCTGATTTGGAATGTGACATCCT
TGGCTGGCAGTATATCTCTGGGAGTATCCCCGATGGCCACGAGCTTGATCGCTTGGACAATCCCGCGTTA
CAAGGCGCCAAATATGACCCAGAAGGTGAGTACATAAGGCAATGGCTTCCCGAGCTTGCGAGATTGCCAA
CTGAATGGATCCATCATCCATGGGACGCTCCTTTAACCGTACTCAAAGCTTCTGGTGTGGAACTCGGAAC
AAACTATGCGAAACCCATTGTAGACATCGACACAGCTCGTGAGCTACTAGCTAAAGCTATTTCAAGAACC
CGTGAAGCACAGATCATGATCGGAGCAGCACCTGATGAGATTGTAGCAGATAGCTTCGAGGCCTTAGGGG
CTAATACCATTAAAGAACCTGGTCTTTGCCCATCTGTGTCTTCTAATGACCAACAAGTACCTTCGGCTGT
TCGTTACAACGGGTCAGCGGCAGTGAAACCTGAGGAAGAAGAAGAGAGAGACATGAAGAAATCTAGGGGA
TTCGATGAAAGGGAGTTGTTTTCGACTGCTGAATCTTCTTCTTCTTCGAGTGTGTTTTTCGTTTCGCAGT
CTTGCTCGTTGGCATCAGAAGGGAAGAATCTGGAAGGTATTCAAGATTCATCTGATCAGATTACTACAAG
TTTGGGAAAAAATGGTTGCAAAGCCCGGGGTAAGGGCTCGGGCTCGACCTCGGGCTCGGGCGGACAGCTG
GACGGCGGGAGCGTGGCAGTCCTGCCTGTGGTCGACTCCACCAATCAGTACCTGCTGGATCGAATCGGCG
AGCTGAAGAGTGGGGATGCTTGCATTGCAGAATATCAGCAGGCAGGGAGAGGAAGCAGAGGGAGGAAATG
GTTCTCTCCTTTTGGAGCTAACCTGTACCTGAGTATGTTTTGGCGCCTGAAGCGGGGACCAGCAGCAATC
GGCCTGGGCCCGGTCATCGGAATTGTCATGGCAGAAGCGCTGCGAAAGCTGGGAGCAGACAAGGTGCGAG
TCAAATGGCCCAATGACCTGTATCTGCAGGATAGAAAGCTGGCAGGCATCCTGGTGGAGCTGGCCGGAAT
AACAGGCGATGCTGCACAGATCGTCATTGGCGCCGGGATTAACGTGGCTATGAGGCGCGTGGAGGAAAGC
GTGGTCAATCAGGGCTGGATCACACTGCAGGAAGCAGGGATTAACCTGGACAGGAATACTCTGGCCGCTA
CGCTGATCCGAGAGCTGCGGGCAGCCCTGGAACTGTTCGAGCAGGAAGGCCTGGCTCCATATCTGCCACG
GTGGGAGAAGCTGGATAACTTCATCAATAGACCCGTGAAGCTGATCATTGGGGACAAAGAGATTTTCGGG
ATTAGCCGGGGGATTGATAAACAGGGAGCCCTGCTGCTGGAACAGGACGGAGTTATCAAACCCTGGATGG
GCGGAGAAATCAGTCTGCGGTCTGCCGAAAAGAAGGGCTCGGGCGATCCACCGGTCGCCACCATGGTGAG
CAAGGGCGAGGAGGATAACATGGCCATCATCAAGGAGTTCATGCGCTTCAAGGTGCACATGGAGGGCTCC
GTGAACGGCCACGAGTTCGAGATCGAGGGCGAGGGCGAGGGCCGCCCCTACGAGGGCACCCAGACCGCCA
AGCTGAAGGTGACCAAGGGTGGCCCCCTGCCCTTCGCCTGGGACATCCTGTCCCCTCAGTTCATGTACGG
CTCCAAGGCCTACGTGAAGCACCCCGCCGACATCCCCGACTACTTGAAGCTGTCCTTCCCCGAGGGCTTC
AAGTGGGAGCGCGTGATGAACTTCGAGGACGGCGGCGTGGTGACCGTGACCCAGGACTCCTCCCTGCAGG
ACGGCGAGTTCATCTACAAGGTGAAGCTGCGCGGCACCAACTTCCCCTCCGACGGCCCCGTAATGCAGAA
GAAGACCATGGGCTGGGAGGCCTCCTCCGAGCGGATGTACCCCGAGGACGGCGCCCTGAAGGGCGAGATC
AAGCAGAGGCTGAAGCTGAAGGACGGCGGCCACTACGACGCTGAGGTCAAGACCACCTACAAGGCCAAGA
AGCCCGTGCAGCTGCCCGGCGCCTACAACGTCAACATCAAGTTGGACATCACCTCCCACAACGAGGACTA
CACCATCGTGGAACAGTACGAACGCGCCGAGGGCCGCCACTCCACCGGCGGCATGGACGAGCTGTACAAG
TAGGCTAGCGCTAACCGGTGGCGCGTTAAGTCGACAATCAACCTCTGGATTACAAAATTTGTGAAAGATT
GACTGGTATTCTTAACTATGTTGCTCCTTTTACGCTATGTGGATACGCTGCTTTAATGCCTTTGTATCAT
GCTATTGCTTCCCGTATGGCTTTCATTTTCTCCTCCTTGTATAAATCCTGGTTGCTGTCTCTTTATGAGG
AGTTGTGGCCCGTTGTCAGGCAACGTGGCGTGGTGTGCACTGTGTTTGCTGACGCAACCCCCACTGGTTG
GGGCATTGCCACCACCTGTCAGCTCCTTTCCGGGACTTTCGCTTTCCCCCTCCCTATTGCCACGGCGGAA
CTCATCGCCGCCTGCCTTGCCCGCTGCTGGACAGGGGCTCGGCTGTTGGGCACTGACAATTCCGTGGTGT
TGTCGGGGAAATCATCGTCCTTTCCTTGGCTGCTCGCCTGTGTTGCCACCTGGATTCTGCGCGGGACGTC
CTTCTGCTACGTCCCTTCGGCCCTCAATCCAGCGGACCTTCCTTCCCGCGGCCTGCTGCCGGCTCTGCGG
CCTCTTCCGCGTCTTCGCCTTCGCCCTCAGACGAGTCGGATCTCCCTTTGGGCCGCCTCCCCGCGTCGAC
TTTAAGACCAATGACTTACAAGGCAGCTGTAGATCTTAGCCACTTTTTAAAAGAAAAGGGGGGACTGGAA
GGGCTAATTCACTCCCAACGAAGACAAGATCTGCTTTTTGCTTGTACTGGGTCTCTCTGGTTAGACCAGA
TCTGAGCCTGGGAGCTCTCTGGCTAACTAGGGAACCCACTGCTTAAGCCTCAATAAAGCTTGCCTTGAGT
GCTTCAAGTAGTGTGTGCCCGTCTGTTGTGTGACTCTGGTAACTAGAGATCCCTCAGACCCTTTTAGTCA
GTGTGGAAAATCTCTAGCAGTACGTATAGTAGTTCATGTCATCTTATTATTCAGTATTTATAACTTGCAA
AGAAATGAATATCAGAGAGTGAGAGGAACTTGTTTATTGCAGCTTATAATGGTTACAAATAAAGCAATAG
CATCACAAATTTCACAAATAAAGCATTTTTTTCACTGCATTCTAGTTGTGGTTTGTCCAAACTCATCAAT
GTATCTTATCATGTCTGGCTCTAGCTATCCCGCCCCTAACTCCGCCCATCCCGCCCCTAACTCCGCCCAG
TTCCGCCCATTCTCCGCCCCATGGCTGACTAATTTTTTTTATTTATGCAGAGGCCGAGGCCGCCTCGGCC
TCTGAGCTATTCCAGAAGTAGTGAGGAGGCTTTTTTGGAGGCCTAGGGACGTACCCAATTCGCCCTATAG
TGAGTCGTATTACGCGCGCTCACTGGCCGTCGTTTTACAACGTCGTGACTGGGAAAACCCTGGCGTTACC
CAACTTAATCGCCTTGCAGCACATCCCCCTTTCGCCAGCTGGCGTAATAGCGAAGAGGCCCGCACCGATC
GCCCTTCCCAACAGTTGCGCAGCCTGAATGGCGAATGGG
[124 nt withheld, positions 4870-4993]
C
[91 nt withheld, positions 4995-5085]
A
[49 nt withheld, positions 5087-5135]
CCTTTGACGTTGGAGTCCACGTTCTTT
[37 nt withheld, positions 5163-5199]
ACCCTATCTCGGTCTATTCTTTTGATTTATAAGGGATTTTGCCGATTTCGGCCTATTGGTTAAAAAATGA
GCTGATTTAACAAAAATTTAACGCGAATTTTAACAAAATATTAACGCTTACAATTTAGGTGGCACTTTTC
GGGGAAATGTGCGCGGAACCCCTATTTGTTTATTTTTCTAAATACATTCAAATATGTATCCGCTCATGAG
ACAATAACCCTGATAAATGCTTCAATAATATTGAAAAAGGAAGAGTATGAGTATTCAACATTTCCGTGTC
GCCCTTATTCCCTTTTTTGCGGCATTTTGCCTTCCTGTTTTTGCTCACCCAGAAACGCTGGTGAAAGTAA
AAGATGCTGAAGATCAGTTGGGTGCACGAGTGGGTTACATCGAACTGGATCTCAACAGCGGTAAGATCCT
TGAGAGTTTTCGCCCCGAAGAACGTTTTCCAATGATGAGCACTTTTAAAGTTCTGCTATGTGGCGCGGTA
TTATCCCGTATTGACGCCGGGCAAGAGCAACTCGGTCGCCGCATACACTATTCTCAGAATGACTTGGTTG
AGTACTCACCAGTCACAGAAAAGCATCTTACGGATGGCATGACAGTAAGAGAATTATGCAGTGCTGCCAT
AACCATGAGTGATAACACTGCGGCCAACTTACTTCTGACAACGATCGGAGGACCGAAGGAGCTAACCGCT
TTTTTGCACAACATGGGGGATCATGTAACTCGCCTTGATCGTTGGGAACCGGAGCTGAATGAAGCCATAC
CAAACGACGAGCGTGACACCACGATGCCTGTAGCAATGGCAACAACGTTGCGCAAACTATTAACTGGCGA
ACTACTTACTCTAGCTTCCCGGCAACAATTAATAGACTGGATGGAGGCGGATAAAGTTGCAGGACCACTT
CTGCGCTCGGCCCTTCCGGCTGGCTGGTTTATTGCTGATAAATCTGGAGCCGGTGAGCGTGGGTCTCGCG
GTATCATTGCAGCACTGGGGCCAGATGGTAAGCCCTCCCGTATCGTAGTTATCTACACGACGGGGAGTCA
GGCAACTATGGATGAACGAAATAGACAGATCGCTGAGATAGGTGCCTCACTGATTAAGCATTGGTAACTG
TCAGACCAAGTTTACTCATATATACTTTAGATTGATTTAAAACTTCATTTTTAATTTAAAAGGATCTAGG
TGAAGATCCTTTTTGATAATCTCATGACCAAAATCCCTTAACGTGAGTTTTCGTTCCACTGAGCGTCAGA
CCCCGTAGAAAAGATCAAAGGATCTTCTTGAGATCCTTTTTTTCTGCGCGTAATCTGCTGCTTGCAAACA
AAAAAACCACCGCTACCAGCGGTGGTTTGTTTGCCGGATCAAGAGCTACCAACTCTTTTTCCGAAGGTAA
CTGGCTTCAGCAGAGCGCAGATACCAAATACTGTTCTTCTAGTGTAGCCGTAGTTAGGCCACCACTTCAA
GAACTCTGTAGCACCGCCTACATACCTCGCTCTGCTAATCCTGTTACCAGTGGCTGCTGCCAGTGGCGAT
AAGTCGTGTCTTACCGGGTTGGACTCAAGACGATAGTTACCGGATAAGGCGCAGCGGTCGGGCTGAACGG
GGGGTTCGTGCACACAGCCCAGCTTGGAGCGAACGACCTACACCGAACTGAGATACCTACAGCGTGAGCT
ATGAGAAAGCGCCACGCTTCCCGAAGGGAGAAAGGCGGACAGGTATCCGGTAAGCGGCAGGGTCGGAACA
GGAGAGCGCACGAGGGAGCTTCCAGGGGGAAACGCCTGGTATCTTTATAGTCCTGTCGGGTTTCGCCACC
TCTGACTTGAGCGTCGATTTTTGTGATGCTCGTCAGGGGGGCGGAGCCTATGGAAAAACGCCAGCAACGC
GGCCTTTTTACGGTTCCTGGCCTTTTGCTGGCCTTTTGCTCACATGTTCTTTCCTGCGTTATCCCCTGAT
TCTGTGGATAACCGTATTACCGCCTTTGAGTGAGCTGATACCGCTCGCCGCAGCCGAACGACCGAGCGCA
GCGAGTCAGTGAGCGAGGAAGCGGAAGAGCGCCCAATACGCAAACCGCCTCTCCCCGCGCGTTGGCCGAT
TCATTAATGCAGCTGGCACGACAGGTTTCCCGACTGGAAAGCGGGCAGTGAGCGCAACGCAATTAATGTG
AGTTAGCTCACTCATTAGGCACCCCAGGCTTTACACTTTATGCTTCCGGCTCGTATGTTGTGTGGAATTG
TGAGCGGATAACAATTTCACACAGGAAACAGCTATGACCATGATTACGCCAAGCGCGCAATTAACCCTCA
CTAAAGGGAACAAAAGCTGGAGCTGCAAGCTTAATGTAGTCTTATGCAATACTCTTGTAGTCTTGCAACA
TGGTAACGATGAGTTAGCAACATGCCTTACAAGGAGAGAAAAAGCACCGTGCATGCCGATTGGTGGAAGT
AAGGTGGTACGATCGTGCCTTATTAGGAAGGCAACAGACGGGTCTGACATGGATTGGACGAACCACTGAA
TTGCCGCATTGCAGAGATATTGTATTTAAGTGCCTAGCTCGATACATAAACGGGTCTCTCTGGTTAGACC
AGATCTGAGCCTGGGAGCTCTCTGGCTAACTAGGGAACCCACTGCTTAAGCCTCAATAAAGCTTGCCTTG
AGTGCTTCAAGTAGTGTGTGCCCGTCTGTTGTGTGACTCTGGTAACTAGAGATCCCTCAGACCCTTTTAG
TCAGTGTGGAAAATCTCTAGCAGTGGCGCCCGAACAGGGACTTGAAAGCGAAAGGGAAACCAGAGGAGCT
CTCTCGACGCAGGACTCGGCTTGCTGAAGCGCGCACGGCAAGAGGCGAGGGGCGGCGACTGGTGAGTACG
CCAAAAATTTTGACTAGCGGAGGCTAGAAGGAGAGAGATGGGTGCGAGAGCGTCAGTATTAAGCGGGGGA
GAATTAGATCGCGATGGGAAAAAATTCGGTTAAGGCCAGGGGGAAAGAAAAAATATAAATTAAAACATAT
AGTATGGGCAAGCAGGGAGCTAGAACGATTCGCAGTTAATCCTGGCCTGTTAGAAACATCAGAAGGCTGT
AGACAAATACTGGGACAGCTACAACCATCCCTTCAGACAGGATCAGAAGAACTTAGATCATTATATAATA
CAGTAGCAACCCTCTATTGTGTGCATCAAAGGATAGAGATAAAAGACACCAAGGAAGCTTTAGACAAGAT
AGAGGAAGAGCAAAACAAAAGTAAGACCACCGCACAGCAAGCGGCCGCTGATCTTCAGACCTGGAGGAGG
AGATATGAGGGACAATTGGAGAAGTGAATTATATAAATATAAAGTAGTAAAAATTGAACCATTAGGAGTA
GCACCCACCAAGGCAAAGAGAAGAGTGGTGCAGAGAGAAAAAAGAGCAGTGGGAATAGGAGCTTTGTTCC
TTGGGTTCTTGGGAGCAGCAGGAAGCACTATGGGCGCAGCGTCAATGACGCTGACGGTACAGGCCAGACA
ATTATTGTCTGGTATAGTGCAGCAGCAGAACAATTTGCTGAGGGCTATTGAGGCGCAACAGCATCTGTTG
CAACTCACAGTCTGGGGCATCAAGCAGCTCCAGGCAAGAATCCTGGCTGTGGAAAGATACCTAAAGGATC
AACAGCTCCTGGGGATTTGGGGTTGCTCTGGAAAACTCATTTGCACCACTGCTGTGCCTTGGAATGCTAG
TTGGAGTAATAAATCTCTGGAACAGATTTGGAATCACACGACCTGGATGGAGTGGGACAGAGAAATTAAC
AATTACACAAGCTTAATACACTCCTTAATTGAAGAATCGCAAAACCAGCAAGAAAAGAATGAACAAGAAT
TATTGGAATTAGATAAATGGGCAAGTTTGTGGAATTGGTTTAACATAACAAATTGGCTGTGGTATATAAA
ATTATTCATAATGATAGTAGGAGGCTTGGTAGGTTTAAGAATAGTTTTTGCTGTACTTTCTATAGTGAAT
AGAGTTAGGCAGGGATATTCACCATTATCGTTTCAGACCCACCTCCCAACCCCGAGGGGACCCTTGCGCC
TTTTCCAAGGCAGCCCTGGGTTTGCGCAGGGACGCGGCTGCTCTGGGCGTGGTTCCGGGAAACGCAGCGG
CGCCGACCCTGGGTCTCGCACATTCTTCACGTCCGTTCGCAGCGTCACCCGGATCTTCGCCGCTACCCTT
GTGGGCCCCCCGGCGACGCTTCCTGCTCCGCCCCTAAGTCGGGAAGGTTCCTTGCGGTTCGCGGCGTGCC
GGACGTGACAAACGGAAGCCGCACGTCTCACTAGTACCCTCGCAGACGGACAGCGCCAGGGAGCAATGGC
AGCGCGCCGACCGCGATGGGCTGTGGCCAATAGCGGCTGCTCAGCAGGGCGCGCCGAGAGCAGCGGCCGG
GAAGGGGCGGTGCGGGAGGCGGGGTGTGGGGCGGTAGTGTGGGCCCTGTTCCTGCCCGCGCGGTGTTCCG
CATTCTGCAAGCCTCCGGAGCGCACGTCGGCAGTCGGCTCCCTCGTTGACCGAATCACCGACCTCTCTCC
CCAGGGGGTACCACCATGGCCAAGCCTTTGTCTCAAGAAGAATCCACCCTCATTGAAAGAGCAACGGCTA
CAATCAACAGCATCCCCATCTCTGAAGACTACAGCGTCGCCAGCGCAGCTCTCTCTAGCGACGGCCGCAT
CTTCACTGGTGTCAATGTATATCATTTTACTGGGGGACCTTGTGCAGAACTCGTGGTGCTGGGCACTGCT
GCTGCTGCGGCAGCTGGCAACCTGACTTGTATCGTCGCGATCGGAAATGAGAACAGGGGCATCTTGAGCC
CCTGCGGACGGTGCCGACAGGTGCTTCTCGATCTGCATCCTGGGATCAAAGCCATAGTGAAGGACAGTGA
TGGACAGCCGACGGCAGTTGGGATTCGTGAATTGCTGCCCTCTGGTTATGTGTGGGAGGGCCTGCAGCTG
CAGTAGTAAGAATTCTAGATCTTGAGACAAATGGCAGTATTCATCCACAATTTTAAAAGAAAAGGGGGGA
TTGGGGGGTACAGTGCAGGGGAAAGAATAGTAGACATAATAGCAACAGACATACAAACTAAAGAATTACA
AAAACAAATTACAAAAATTCAAAATTTTCGGGTTTATTACAGGGACAGCAGAGATCCACTTTGGCGCCGG
CTCGAGGGGGCCCGGGGTTATTAATAGTAATCAATTACGGGGTCATTAGTTCATAGCCCATATATGGAGT
TCCGCGTTACATAACTTACGGTAAATGGCCCGCCTGGCTGACCGCCCAACGACCCCCGCCCATTGACGTC
AATAATGACGTATGTTCCCATAGTAACGCCAATAGGGACTTTCCATTGACGTCAATGGGTGGAGTATTTA
CGGTAAACTGCCCACTTGGCAGTACATCAAGTGTATCATATGCCAAGTACGCCCCCTATTGACGTCAATG
ACGGTAAATGGCCCGCCTGGCATTATGCCCAGTACATGACCTTATGGGACTTTCCTACTTGGCAGTACAT
CTACGTATTAGTCATCGCTATTACCATGGTGATGCGGTTTTGGCAGTACATCAATGGGCGTGGATAGCGG
TTTGACTCACGGGGATTTCCAAGTCTCCACCCCATTGACGTCAATGGGAGTTTGTTTTGGCACCAAAATC
AACGGGACTTTCCAAAATGTCGTAACAACTCCGCCCCATTGACGCAAATGGGCGGTAGGCGTGTACGGTG
GGAGGTCTATATAAGCAGAGCTCTCTGGCTAACTGTCGGGATCAACAAGTTTGTACAAAAAAGCAGGC
Features (pLannotate 1.2.2; 31 found; start..end, strand, type, name):
      7..1842    +  CDS            CRY2(ΔNLS): Arabidopsis thaliana cryptochrome 2 in which the nuclear localization signal was removed by mutating residues 541 and 542 to alanine binds to CIB1 upon exposure to blue light (Kennedy et al., 2010)
   1882..2622    +  CDS            miniTurbo: N-terminally truncated mutant of the E. coli biotin ligase BioID engineered for improved catalytic efficiency (Branon et al., 2018)
   2653..3363    +  CDS            mCherry: monomeric derivative of DsRed fluorescent protein (Shaner et al., 2004) mammalian codon-optimized
   3396..3984    +  misc_feature   WPRE: woodchuck hepatitis virus posttranscriptional regulatory element
   4035..4054    +  misc_feature   cPPT/CTS (fragment): central polypurine tract and central termination sequence of HIV-1
   4056..4289    +  LTR            3' LTR (ΔU3): self-inactivating 3' long terminal repeat (LTR) from HIV-1
   4367..4488    +  polyA_signal   SV40 poly(A) signal: SV40 polyadenylation signal
   4528..4663    +  rep_origin     SV40 ori: SV40 origin of replication
   4684..4702    -  promoter       T7 promoter: promoter for bacteriophage T7 RNA polymerase
   4710..4865    +  CDS            lacZα (fragment): LacZα fragment of β-galactosidase; lacZ fragment
   4870..5298    +  rep_origin     f1 ori (sequence partly withheld): f1 bacteriophage origin of replication; arrow indicates direction of (+) strand synthesis
   5351..5455    +  promoter       AmpR promoter: bla
   5456..6316    +  CDS            AmpR: β-lactamase; bla; confers resistance to ampicillin, carbenicillin, and related antibiotics
   6487..7075    +  rep_origin     ori: high-copy-number ColE1/pMB1/pBR322/pUC origin of replication
   7258..7350    +  CDS            lacI (fragment): lac repressor; lacI; The lac repressor binds to the lac operator to inhibit transcription in E. coli. This inhibition can be relieved by adding lactose or isopropyl-β-D-thiogalactopyranoside (IPTG).
   7363..7384    +  protein_bind   CAP binding site: CAP binding activates transcription in the presence of cAMP. E. coli catabolite activator protein
   7399..7429    +  promoter       lac promoter: promoter for the E. coli lac operon
   7433..7455    +  protein_bind   lac operator (fragment): The lac repressor binds to the lac operator to inhibit transcription in E. coli. This inhibition can be relieved by adding lactose or isopropyl-β-D-thiogalactopyranoside (IPTG). lac repressor encoded by lacI
   7498..7516    +  promoter       T3 promoter: promoter for bacteriophage T3 RNA polymerase
   7544..7770    +  promoter       RSV promoter: Rous sarcoma virus enhancer/promoter
   7771..7951    +  LTR            5' LTR (truncated): truncated 5' long terminal repeat (LTR) from HIV-1
   7998..8123    +  misc_feature   HIV-1 Ψ: packaging signal of human immunodeficiency virus type 1
   8107..8470    +  CDS            HIV-1 gag (fragment): gag protein from human immunodeficiency virus 1; gag
   8616..8849    +  misc_feature   RRE: The Rev response element (RRE) of HIV-1 allows for Rev-dependent mRNA export from the nucleus to the cytoplasm.
   9226..9252    +  CDS            Rev (fragment): human immunodeficiency virus 1 (HIV-1) Rev protein; rev; enhances nuclear export of unspliced and incompletely spliced viral mRNAs
   9253..9753    +  promoter       hPGK promoter: human phosphoglycerate kinase 1 promoter
   9765..10160   +  CDS            BSD: blasticidin S deaminase; Aspergillus terreus BSD; confers resistance to blasticidin
  10220..10337   +  misc_feature   cPPT/CTS: central polypurine tract and central termination sequence of HIV-1
  10454..10757   +  enhancer       CMV enhancer: human cytomegalovirus immediate early enhancer
  10758..10961   +  promoter       CMV promoter: human cytomegalovirus (CMV) immediate early promoter
  10984..1       +  protein_bind   attB1 (across the origin): mutant version of attB; recombination site for the Gateway® BP reaction BP Clonase™
