[The description below was written by a language model from this plasmid's Addgene catalogue record and pLannotate feature annotations shown in this document.]
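Description:
BSD-CryC is a lentiviral mammalian expression plasmid of about 11 kb built on the pLX304 backbone. It is propagated in E. coli through a high-copy ColE1/pUC-type origin with ampicillin resistance (AmpR), and also carries an f1 origin and an SV40 origin. The lentiviral portion has a third-generation, self-inactivating layout. An RSV promoter drives a truncated HIV-1 5' LTR, followed by the Ψ packaging signal, a gag fragment, the Rev response element, a cPPT/CTS, WPRE and a ΔU3 3' LTR. With packaging functions supplied in trans, the region between the LTRs can be packaged into virus and integrated into target cells. Within this region, a human PGK promoter drives blasticidin S deaminase, allowing blasticidin selection of transduced or transfected cells.

The payload is expressed from the CMV enhancer/promoter, with a residual Gateway attB1 site just upstream of the coding sequence. It is a single fusion of Arabidopsis thaliana cryptochrome 2, a C-terminal split-TurboID fragment, and mCherry at the C-terminal end. The feature table annotates the cryptochrome as CRY2(ΔNLS), a variant with its nuclear localization signal inactivated by alanine substitutions. It labels the biotin ligase portion as miniTurbo, which presumably reflects sequence similarity of the TurboID-derived fragment rather than a complete enzyme. CRY2 binds CIB1 under blue light, so the fusion is meant to serve as one half of a light-activated proximity labelling system. Illumination would bring this fragment together with a complementary N-terminal split-TurboID partner, which is not part of this plasmid, restoring biotin ligase activity. mCherry reports expression and localization. The associated work applies the system to studying protein-protein interactions.
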