Addgene plasmid #209672: BSD-CryC
Purpose: Expresses CRY2 fused with Split-TurboID-C and mCherry in mammalian cells
Depositing lab: Sanjeevi Sivasankar. Depositing organization: University of California, Davis. Publication: Light-activated BioID - an optically activated proximity labeling system to study protein-protein interactions. Shafraz O, Davis CMO, Sivasankar S. J Cell Sci. 2023 Oct 1;136(19):jcs261430. doi: 10.1242/jcs.261430. Epub 2023 Oct 11. PubMed 37756605.
Backbone
  Vector backbone: pLX304
  Backbone manufacturer: D. Root
  Backbone size w/o insert (bp): 7700
  Total vector size (bp): 11000
  Vector type: Mammalian Expression, Lentiviral
  Selectable markers: Blasticidin
Growth in bacteria
  Bacterial resistance: Ampicillin, 100 μg/mL
  Growth temperature: 37°C
  Growth strain: NEB Stable
  Copy number: High Copy
Gene/Insert
  Gene/Insert name: CRY2 (alt name: cryptochrome 2)
  Species: A. thaliana (mustard weed)
  Insert size (bp): 1800
  GenBank ID: NC_003070.9
  Entrez Gene: CRY2 (a.k.a. AT1G04400, AT-PHH1, ATCRY2, CRYPTOCHROME 2 APOPROTEIN, F19P19.14, F19P19_14, FHA, PHH1, cryptochrome 2)
  Promoter: CMV
  Tag / fusion protein: Split-TurboID-C (C terminal on insert); mCherry (C terminal on insert)
  Cloning method: Restriction Enzyme; 5′ cloning site BstBI (unknown if destroyed); 3′ cloning site NheI (unknown if destroyed)
  Sequencing primers: 5′ gcaaatgggcggtaggcgtg
Resource information
  A portion of this plasmid was derived from a plasmid made by: CRY2 originally cloned by S. Tucker. TurboID (C) originally cloned by A. TIng.
Terms and licenses: Academic/Nonprofit Terms; Industry Terms: Not Available to Industry
How to cite: BSD-CryC was a gift from Sanjeevi Sivasankar (Addgene plasmid # 209672 ; http://n2t.net/addgene:209672 ; RRID:Addgene_209672)
